>Addgene plasmid #233634 | Tardigrada_OTR-like2-GFP | addgene full sequence | sequence record 468188 | Addgene NGS Result
GACGGATCGGGAGATCTCCCGATCCCCTATGGTGCACTCTCAGTACAATCTGCTCTGATGCCGCATAGTT
AAGCCAGTATCTGCTCCCTGCTTGTGTGTTGGAGGTCGCTGAGTAGTGCGCGAGCAAAATTTAAGCTACA
ACAAGGCAAGGCTTGACCGACAATTGCATGAAGAATCTGCTTAGGGTTAGGCGTTTTGCGCTGCTTCGCG
ATGTACGGGCCAGATATACGCGTTGACATTGATTATTGACTAGTTATTAATAGTAATCAATTACGGGGTC
ATTAGTTCATAGCCCATATATGGAGTTCCGCGTTACATAACTTACGGTAAATGGCCCGCCTGGCTGACCG
CCCAACGACCCCCGCCCATTGACGTCAATAATGACGTATGTTCCCATAGTAACGCCAATAGGGACTTTCC
ATTGACGTCAATGGGTGGAGTATTTACGGTAAACTGCCCACTTGGCAGTACATCAAGTGTATCATATGCC
AAGTACGCCCCCTATTGACGTCAATGACGGTAAATGGCCCGCCTGGCATTATGCCCAGTACATGACCTTA
TGGGACTTTCCTACTTGGCAGTACATCTACGTATTAGTCATCGCTATTACCATGGTGATGCGGTTTTGGC
AGTACATCAATGGGCGTGGATAGCGGTTTGACTCACGGGGATTTCCAAGTCTCCACCCCATTGACGTCAA
TGGGAGTTTGTTTTGGCACCAAAATCAACGGGACTTTCCAAAATGTCGTAACAACTCCGCCCCATTGACG
CAAATGGGCGGTAGGCGTGTACGGTGGGAGGTCTATATAAGCAGAGCTCTCTGGCTAACTAGAGAACCCA
CTGCTTACTGGCTTATCGAAATTAATACGACTCACTATAGGGAGACCCAAGCTGGCTAGCGTTTAAACTT
AAGCTTGGTACCGAGCTCGGATCCATGGCGGCAGCGTTTAACGTGTCATCATCAACTTTATCGCCTTCGT
CCGGGCAGCAGCCGTTCCTGAACTACACGCCGTTTGAGGACAAACGCGACGAGGACCTCGCCAAAGTGGA
GATTGGAATACTGGGGACGGTGTTCGCGCTCGCTCTGCTGGGCAATGTCGCGGTGCTGTCGGTCCTGCTG
TGGCGGAGAAAGAAGGTCACACGGATGTATTTTTTCATCTTCCACCTCTCCCTCTCTGATCTCGTCGTGG
CATTCTTCAACATATTTCCGCAAATGGTGTGGGACATCACTTGGCGGTTTCAGGGGAATGATCTTGGCTG
CAAAATCGTCAAATTCCTGCAGGTTTTTGCTCTTTACCTGTCAACATGGGTCCTCGTTATGATGGCCATT
GACCGGTACCAGGCGATCTGTCAACCCCTCAATGCGTACAACTGGCGCGCTAAACGCTGCACCATGATGA
TCGCATATGCCTGGATTCTGTCGGGACTTTGTAGTCTGCCGCAAATTTTCATATTCTCCCAGATGGAAAT
CATGGAAGGCAGCGGGGTCTACGACTGCTGGGCGACCTTTATCGAACCTTGGGGCTCAAAAGCTTATGTG
ATTTGGTTTGCCGGATCTATTTATATAATACCGCTGGTGATACTATGCGTGACCTACGGCTACGTGTCCT
GGACAATCTGGCAGACCATGCGGCAAAAACAAAGCGGTAGTCTGAGAGTGAAAAATCGACCTCTCGGATC
GACCACAGGAAGTGGCCATAACCTGCTACCGGATTCTCGGACACATTCGACCTACAAACGCGGCCTGAGT
TTCACGCGAGCCAAGTTACGGACAGTGAAATTGACGCTTGTAGTGATTATTGCCTATCTGATTTGTTGGA
CACCTTTCGTTGTGGCTCTGCTCTGGACTACCTTTTTCCCGGAGACCGCTTATCTCAGCGAGCCATCCCT
TGTCATCCTTTTATTGTTGGCGAATCTCAACAGCTGTTCGAATCCATGGATTTACTTGTTCTTCTCCCTC
TCTCGCTACTTTCGATGCGTGGAGTGGTGCTTGGACCGGCTGGAAAGCGAAGAGCAAAAGCGACTGAGGG
CTGTGACCCAGACCGTCTGTCTGCCGCAGTTCGGGGCCAGCAGCTCCGCCAGCTCCTGGTACATCCACAA
CAAGGGACCCAACAACACCGCCGGCGGAGGTGGCGCGAGTGGTTTGCCCTTGACCGCCTCGGTCCAGGCT
AACGGCCACGGCGGCTATGTCTGCAAACTTTTACCGCGCTCAGGCACCACTCACGATCTAGGCGGCCGCA
TGAGCAAGGGCGAGGAGCTGTTCACCGGGGTGGTGCCCATCCTGGTCGAGCTGGACGGCGACGTAAACGG
CCACAAGTTCAGCGTGTCCGGCGAGGGCGAGGGCGATGCCACCTACGGCAAGCTGACCCTGAAGTTCATC
TGCACCACCGGCAAGCTGCCCGTGCCCTGGCCCACCCTCGTGACCACCCTGACCTACGGCGTGCAGTGCT
TCAGCCGCTACCCCGACCACATGAAGCAGCACGACTTCTTCAAGTCCGCCATGCCCGAAGGCTACGTCCA
GGAGCGCACCATCTTCTTCAAGGACGACGGCAACTACAAGACCCGCGCCGAGGTGAAGTTCGAGGGCGAC
ACCCTGGTGAACCGCATCGAGCTGAAGGGCATCGACTTCAAGGAGGACGGCAACATCCTGGGGCACAAGC
TGGAGTACAACTACAACAGCCACAACGTCTATATCATGGCCGACAAGCAGAAGAACGGCATCAAGGTGAA
CTTCAAGATCCGCCACAACATCGAGGACGGCAGCGTGCAGCTCGCCGACCACTACCAGCAGAACACCCCC
ATCGGCGACGGCCCCGTGCTGCTGCCCGACAACCACTACCTGAGCACCCAGTCCGCCCTGAGCAAAGACC
CCAACGAGAAGCGCGATCACATGGTCCTGCTGGAGTTCGTGACCGCCGCCGGGATCACTCACGGCATGGA
CGAGCTGTACAAGTAATCTAGAGGGCCCGTTTAAACCCGCTGATCAGCCTCGACTGTGCCTTCTAGTTGC
CAGCCATCTGTTGTTTGCCCCTCCCCCGTGCCTTCCTTGACCCTGGAAGGTGCCACTCCCACTGTCCTTT
CCTAATAAAATGAGGAAATTGCATCGCATTGTCTGAGTAGGTGTCATTCTATTCTGGGGGGTGGGGTGGG
GCAGGACAGCAAGGGGGAGGATTGGGAAGACAATAGCAGGCATGCTGGGGATGCGGTGGGCTCTATGGCT
TCTGAGGCGGAAAGAACCAGCTGGGGCTCTAGGGGGTATCCCC
[124 nt withheld, positions 3264-3387]
C
[91 nt withheld, positions 3389-3479]
A
[49 nt withheld, positions 3481-3529]
CCTTTGACGTTGGAGTCCACGTTCTTT
[37 nt withheld, positions 3557-3593]
ACCCTATCTCGGTCTATTCTTTTGATTTATAAGGGATTTTGCCGATTTCGGCCTATTGGTTAAAAAATGA
GCTGATTTAACAAAAATTTAACGCGAATTAATTCTGTGGAATGTGTGTCAGTTAGGGTGTGGAAAGTCCC
CAGGCTCCCCAGCAGGCAGAAGTATGCAAAGCATGCATCTCAATTAGTCAGCAACCAGGTGTGGAAAGTC
CCCAGGCTCCCCAGCAGGCAGAAGTATGCAAAGCATGCATCTCAATTAGTCAGCAACCATAGTCCCGCCC
CTAACTCCGCCCATCCCGCCCCTAACTCCGCCCAGTTCCGCCCATTCTCCGCCCCATGGCTGACTAATTT
TTTTTATTTATGCAGAGGCCGAGGCCGCCTCTGCCTCTGAGCTATTCCAGAAGTAGTGAGGAGGCTTTTT
TGGAGGCCTAGGCTTTTGCAAAAAGCTCCCGGGAGCTTGTATATCCATTTTCGGATCTGATCAAGAGACA
GGATGAGGATCGTTTCGCATGATTGAACAAGATGGATTGCACGCAGGTTCTCCGGCCGCTTGGGTGGAGA
GGCTATTCGGCTATGACTGGGCACAACAGACAATCGGCTGCTCTGATGCCGCCGTGTTCCGGCTGTCAGC
GCAGGGGCGCCCGGTTCTTTTTGTCAAGACCGACCTGTCCGGTGCCCTGAATGAACTGCAGGACGAGGCA
GCGCGGCTATCGTGGCTGGCCACGACGGGCGTTCCTTGCGCAGCTGTGCTCGACGTTGTCACTGAAGCGG
GAAGGGACTGGCTGCTATTGGGCGAAGTGCCGGGGCAGGATCTCCTGTCATCTCACCTTGCTCCTGCCGA
GAAAGTATCCATCATGGCTGATGCAATGCGGCGGCTGCATACGCTTGATCCGGCTACCTGCCCATTCGAC
CACCAAGCGAAACATCGCATCGAGCGAGCACGTACTCGGATGGAAGCCGGTCTTGTCGATCAGGATGATC
TGGACGAAGAGCATCAGGGGCTCGCGCCAGCCGAACTGTTCGCCAGGCTCAAGGCGCGCATGCCCGACGG
CGAGGATCTCGTCGTGACCCATGGCGATGCCTGCTTGCCGAATATCATGGTGGAAAATGGCCGCTTTTCT
GGATTCATCGACTGTGGCCGGCTGGGTGTGGCGGACCGCTATCAGGACATAGCGTTGGCTACCCGTGATA
TTGCTGAAGAGCTTGGCGGCGAATGGGCTGACCGCTTCCTCGTGCTTTACGGTATCGCCGCTCCCGATTC
GCAGCGCATCGCCTTCTATCGCCTTCTTGACGAGTTCTTCTGAGCGGGACTCTGGGGTTCGAAATGACCG
ACCAAGCGACGCCCAACCTGCCATCACGAGATTTCGATTCCACCGCCGCCTTCTACGAAAGGTTGGGCTT
CGGAATCGTTTTCCGGGACGCCGGCTGGATGATCCTCCAGCGCGGGGATCTCATGCTGGAGTTCTTCGCC
CACCCCAACTTGTTTATTGCAGCTTATAATGGTTACAAATAAAGCAATAGCATCACAAATTTCACAAATA
AAGCATTTTTTTCACTGCATTCTAGTTGTGGTTTGTCCAAACTCATCAATGTATCTTATCATGTCTGTAT
ACCGTCGACCTCTAGCTAGAGCTTGGCGTAATCATGGTCATAGCTGTTTCCTGTGTGAAATTGTTATCCG
CTCACAATTCCACACAACATACGAGCCGGAAGCATAAAGTGTAAAGCCTGGGGTGCCTAATGAGTGAGCT
AACTCACATTAATTGCGTTGCGCTCACTGCCCGCTTTCCAGTCGGGAAACCTGTCGTGCCAGCTGCATTA
ATGAATCGGCCAACGCGCGGGGAGAGGCGGTTTGCGTATTGGGCGCTCTTCCGCTTCCTCGCTCACTGAC
TCGCTGCGCTCGGTCGTTCGGCTGCGGCGAGCGGTATCAGCTCACTCAAAGGCGGTAATACGGTTATCCA
CAGAATCAGGGGATAACGCAGGAAAGAACATGTGAGCAAAAGGCCAGCAAAAGGCCAGGAACCGTAAAAA
GGCCGCGTTGCTGGCGTTTTTCCATAGGCTCCGCCCCCCTGACGAGCATCACAAAAATCGACGCTCAAGT
CAGAGGTGGCGAAACCCGACAGGACTATAAAGATACCAGGCGTTTCCCCCTGGAAGCTCCCTCGTGCGCT
CTCCTGTTCCGACCCTGCCGCTTACCGGATACCTGTCCGCCTTTCTCCCTTCGGGAAGCGTGGCGCTTTC
TCATAGCTCACGCTGTAGGTATCTCAGTTCGGTGTAGGTCGTTCGCTCCAAGCTGGGCTGTGTGCACGAA
CCCCCCGTTCAGCCCGACCGCTGCGCCTTATCCGGTAACTATCGTCTTGAGTCCAACCCGGTAAGACACG
ACTTATCGCCACTGGCAGCAGCCACTGGTAACAGGATTAGCAGAGCGAGGTATGTAGGCGGTGCTACAGA
GTTCTTGAAGTGGTGGCCTAACTACGGCTACACTAGAAGAACAGTATTTGGTATCTGCGCTCTGCTGAAG
CCAGTTACCTTCGGAAAAAGAGTTGGTAGCTCTTGATCCGGCAAACAAACCACCGCTGGTAGCGGTGGTT
TTTTTGTTTGCAAGCAGCAGATTACGCGCAGAAAAAAAGGATCTCAAGAAGATCCTTTGATCTTTTCTAC
GGGGTCTGACGCTCAGTGGAACGAAAACTCACGTTAAGGGATTTTGGTCATGAGATTATCAAAAAGGATC
TTCACCTAGATCCTTTTAAATTAAAAATGAAGTTTTAAATCAATCTAAAGTATATATGAGTAAACTTGGT
CTGACAGTTACCAATGCTTAATCAGTGAGGCACCTATCTCAGCGATCTGTCTATTTCGTTCATCCATAGT
TGCCTGACTCCCCGTCGTGTAGATAACTACGATACGGGAGGGCTTACCATCTGGCCCCAGTGCTGCAATG
ATACCGCGAGACCCACGCTCACCGGCTCCAGATTTATCAGCAATAAACCAGCCAGCCGGAAGGGCCGAGC
GCAGAAGTGGTCCTGCAACTTTATCCGCCTCCATCCAGTCTATTAATTGTTGCCGGGAAGCTAGAGTAAG
TAGTTCGCCAGTTAATAGTTTGCGCAACGTTGTTGCCATTGCTACAGGCATCGTGGTGTCACGCTCGTCG
TTTGGTATGGCTTCATTCAGCTCCGGTTCCCAACGATCAAGGCGAGTTACATGATCCCCCATGTTGTGCA
AAAAAGCGGTTAGCTCCTTCGGTCCTCCGATCGTTGTCAGAAGTAAGTTGGCCGCAGTGTTATCACTCAT
GGTTATGGCAGCACTGCATAATTCTCTTACTGTCATGCCATCCGTAAGATGCTTTTCTGTGACTGGTGAG
TACTCAACCAAGTCATTCTGAGAATAGTGTATGCGGCGACCGAGTTGCTCTTGCCCGGCGTCAATACGGG
ATAATACCGCGCCACATAGCAGAACTTTAAAAGTGCTCATCATTGGAAAACGTTCTTCGGGGCGAAAACT
CTCAAGGATCTTACCGCTGTTGAGATCCAGTTCGATGTAACCCACTCGTGCACCCAACTGATCTTCAGCA
TCTTTTACTTTCACCAGCGTTTCTGGGTGAGCAAAAACAGGAAGGCAAAATGCCGCAAAAAAGGGAATAA
GGGCGACACGGAAATGTTGAATACTCATACTCTTCCTTTTTCAATATTATTGAAGCATTTATCAGGGTTA
TTGTCTCATGAGCGGATACATATTTGAATGTATTTAGAAAAATAAACAAATAGGGGTTCCGCGCACATTT
CCCCGAAAAGTGCCACCTGACGTC
Features (pLannotate 1.2.2; 20 found; start..end, strand, type, name):
     28..80      -  misc_feature   bom (fragment): basis of mobility region from pBR322
    235..614     +  enhancer       CMV enhancer: human cytomegalovirus immediate early enhancer
    615..818     +  promoter       CMV promoter: human cytomegalovirus (CMV) immediate early promoter
    814..847     +  LTR            5' LTR (truncated) (fragment): truncated 5' long terminal repeat (LTR) from HIV-1
    863..881     +  promoter       T7 promoter: promoter for bacteriophage T7 RNA polymerase
   2240..2953    +  CDS            GFP (S65T): GFP (S65T) is a basic (constitutively fluorescent) green fluorescent protein published in 1995, derived from Aequorea victoria.
   2994..3218    +  polyA_signal   bGH poly(A) signal: bovine growth hormone polyadenylation signal
   3222..3243    +  promoter       SV40 promoter (fragment): SV40 enhancer and early promoter
   3264..3692    +  rep_origin     f1 ori (sequence partly withheld): f1 bacteriophage origin of replication; arrow indicates direction of (+) strand synthesis
   3706..4035    +  promoter       SV40 promoter: SV40 enhancer and early promoter
   4102..4893    +  CDS            neo: KKA2_KLEPN - Also known as kan, nptII. Experimental evidence at protein level: Swiss-Prot protein existence level 1. Resistance to kanamycin, neomycin, paromomycin, ribostamycin, butirosin and gentamicin B. From Klebsiella pneumoniae.
   4917..5075    +  CDS            ble (fragment): BLE_KLEPN - Experimental evidence at protein level: Swiss-Prot protein existence level 1. Binding protein with a strong affinity to the bleomycin family of antibiotics. Binds to CL990; an antimitotic-antibiotic compound. From Klebsiella pneumoniae.
   5070..5191    +  polyA_signal   SV40 poly(A) signal: SV40 polyadenylation signal
   5264..5280    -  protein_bind   lac operator: The lac repressor binds to the lac operator to inhibit transcription in E. coli. This inhibition can be relieved by adding lactose or isopropyl-β-D-thiogalactopyranoside (IPTG). lac repressor encoded by lacI
   5288..5318    -  promoter       lac promoter: promoter for the E. coli lac operon
   5333..5354    -  protein_bind   CAP binding site: CAP binding activates transcription in the presence of cAMP. E. coli catabolite activator protein
   5367..5459    -  CDS            lacI (fragment): lac repressor; lacI; The lac repressor binds to the lac operator to inhibit transcription in E. coli. This inhibition can be relieved by adding lactose or isopropyl-β-D-thiogalactopyranoside (IPTG).
   5642..6230    -  rep_origin     ori: high-copy-number ColE1/pMB1/pBR322/pUC origin of replication
   6401..7261    -  CDS            AmpR: β-lactamase; bla; confers resistance to ampicillin, carbenicillin, and related antibiotics
   7262..7366    -  promoter       AmpR promoter: bla
