[The description below was written by a language model from this plasmid's Addgene catalogue record and pLannotate feature annotations shown in this document.]
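Description:
Tardigrada_OTR-like2-GFP is a mammalian expression plasmid built on a pcDNA3-eGFP backbone. It carries the coding sequence for oxytocin/vasopressin-like receptor 2 from the tardigrade Hypsibius exemplaris, fused at its C terminus to a green fluorescent protein. The roughly 1.3 kb receptor insert was cloned between BamHI and NotI sites downstream of the human cytomegalovirus immediate-early enhancer and promoter. The automated feature table does not annotate the receptor itself. An unannotated gap between the T7 promoter and the start of the fluorescent protein CDS is where the insert would be expected to sit. The reporter is catalogued as EGFP but was called as GFP (S65T), a closely related variant, by the annotation software. Transcripts are terminated by the bovine growth hormone polyadenylation signal, and the T7 promoter upstream of the insert could also support in vitro transcription.

In bacteria the plasmid is maintained at high copy through a ColE1/pUC-type origin and selected with ampicillin via the β-lactamase gene. An f1 origin is also present. For mammalian cells, a neomycin phosphotransferase cassette driven by the SV40 enhancer/early promoter, with an SV40 poly(A) signal, allows G418 selection of stable transfectants. Short hits such as the HIV-1 LTR fragment, ble fragment, lacI fragment and lac promoter/operator elements appear to be backbone remnants or partial matches rather than functional payload. The sequenced record is about 7.4 kb, somewhat larger than the sum of the listed backbone and insert sizes. The record gives no application beyond encoding the tagged receptor. A construct of this design would suit heterologous expression in mammalian cells, with fluorescence reporting receptor expression and localisation.
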