Addgene plasmid #233634: Tardigrada_OTR-like2-GFP
Purpose: encodes oxytocin/vasopression like receptor 2 in H.exemplaris, tagged with GFP
Depositing lab: Christian Gruber.
Backbone
  Vector backbone: pcDNA3-eGFP
  Backbone manufacturer: Genetech
  Backbone size w/o insert (bp): 5400
  Vector type: Mammalian Expression
Growth in bacteria
  Bacterial resistance: Ampicillin, 100 μg/mL
  Growth temperature: 37°C
  Growth strain: DH5alpha
  Copy number: High Copy
Gene/Insert
  Gene/Insert name: Tardigrada_OTR-like2-GFP
  Species: H. exemplaris (Tardigrada)
  Insert size (bp): 1302
  Promoter: CMV
  Tag / fusion protein: EGFP (C terminal on insert)
  Cloning method: Restriction Enzyme; 5′ cloning site BamHI (unknown if destroyed); 3′ cloning site NotI (not destroyed)
  Sequencing primers: 5′ CMV-F
Terms and licenses: Academic/Nonprofit Terms; Industry Terms: Not Available to Industry
How to cite: Tardigrada_OTR-like2-GFP was a gift from Christian Gruber (Addgene plasmid # 233634 ; http://n2t.net/addgene:233634 ; RRID:Addgene_233634)
